Addgene plasmid #194411: LT1_69_TU4of5-6_X2homology
Purpose: (Empty Backbone) TU4 backbone (for TU #4 for plasmid with 5-6 TUs) with X2 homology arms for Saccharomyces cerevisiae
Depositing lab: Lisbeth Olsson. Depositing organization: Chalmers University of Technology. Publication: ScEnSor Kit for Saccharomyces cerevisiae Engineering and Biosensor-Driven Investigation of the Intracellular Environment. Torello Pianale L, Olsson L. ACS Synth Biol. 2023 Aug 8. doi: 10.1021/acssynbio.3c00124. PubMed 37552581.
Backbone
  Vector backbone: MoClo YTK
  Vector type: Bacterial Expression, Synthetic Biology
Growth in bacteria
  Bacterial resistance: Ampicillin, 100 μg/mL
  Growth temperature: 37°C
  Growth strain: DH5alpha
  Copy number: High Copy
Gene/Insert
  Gene/Insert name: None
  Mutation: NA
Resource information
  A portion of this plasmid was derived from a plasmid made by: GFP dropout cassette from Addgene plasmid #65154
Terms and licenses: Academic/Nonprofit Terms; Industry Terms: Not Available to Industry
How to cite: LT1_69_TU4of5-6_X2homology was a gift from Lisbeth Olsson (Addgene plasmid # 194411 ; http://n2t.net/addgene:194411 ; RRID:Addgene_194411)
