[The description below was written by a language model from this plasmid's Addgene catalogue record and pLannotate feature annotations shown in this document.]
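Description:
LT1_69_TU4of5-6_X2homology is an empty acceptor backbone built on the MoClo Yeast Toolkit (YTK) framework. It is part of a modular cloning kit for Saccharomyces cerevisiae engineering and biosensor-based study of the intracellular environment. The roughly 3.5 kb plasmid is maintained in E. coli through a high-copy ColE1/pUC-type origin. Selection is with ampicillin, using a β-lactamase gene driven by its native bla promoter. No yeast origin of replication or yeast selection marker appears in the feature table, which fits a vector that serves as an intermediate cloning step rather than being maintained in yeast.

The backbone carries no insert. The cloning position holds a GFP dropout cassette derived from another toolkit plasmid, annotated here as a superfolder GFP coding sequence followed by the rrnB T1 and T7Te bacterial terminators. The promoter driving GFP is not annotated. In MoClo-style assembly, a cassette like this is replaced by the assembled parts, so correct clones can be recognised as non-fluorescent colonies among green ones that still carry the parental vector.

According to the record, the backbone is meant to receive transcription unit number 4 in designs that combine five or six transcription units into a multigene plasmid. It is described as having X2 homology arms for S. cerevisiae, which presumably target the final construct to a genomic integration locus by homologous recombination. The homology arms, assembly connectors and Type IIS restriction sites are not annotated in the feature table, so their positions and extent cannot be determined from this record.
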