Features (pLannotate 1.2.2; 6 found; start..end, strand, type, name):
    373..1086    +  CDS            superfolder GFP: GFP variant that folds robustly even when fused to poorly folded proteins (Pédelacq et al., 2006)
   1098..1169    +  terminator     rrnB T1 terminator: transcription terminator T1 from the E. coli rrnB gene
   1185..1212    +  terminator     T7Te terminator: phage T7 early transcription terminator
   1633..2493    -  CDS            AmpR: β-lactamase; bla; confers resistance to ampicillin, carbenicillin, and related antibiotics
   2494..2598    -  promoter       AmpR promoter: bla
   2701..3289    +  rep_origin     ori: high-copy-number ColE1/pMB1/pBR322/pUC origin of replication
>Addgene plasmid #194411 | LT1_69_TU4of5-6_X2homology | addgene full sequence | sequence record 383070 | Addgene NGS Result
GCCCTGAATTCGCATCTAGAGCAGACCTAGACCACATGAGGCTGATGTAGGACAGCCACCAGTGGCAGCT
AATCAACACCGCAAGATGCCGATGCACGCTCATATCATCGTCGTCAGCCTGGTAGCCATTCGACATACGG
ATCAGGGAACTCGAACCCAGTACCGTCTCAGTTCTGTATGGGCACAGACAACCTAAACGTGAGACCGAAA
GTGAAACGTGATTTCATGCGTCATTTTGAACATTTTGTAAATCTTATTTAATAATGTGTGCGGCAATTCA
CATTTAATTTATGAATGTTTTCTTAACATCGCGGCAACTCAAGAAACGGCAGGTTCGGATCTTAGCTACT
AGAGAAAGAGGAGAAATACTAGATGCGTAAAGGCGAAGAGCTGTTCACTGGTGTCGTCCCTATTCTGGTG
GAACTGGATGGTGATGTCAACGGTCATAAGTTTTCCGTGCGTGGCGAGGGTGAAGGTGACGCAACTAATG
GTAAACTGACGCTGAAGTTCATCTGTACTACTGGTAAACTGCCGGTTCCTTGGCCGACTCTGGTAACGAC
GCTGACTTATGGTGTTCAGTGCTTTGCTCGTTATCCGGACCATATGAAGCAGCATGACTTCTTCAAGTCC
GCCATGCCGGAAGGCTATGTGCAGGAACGCACGATTTCCTTTAAGGATGACGGCACGTACAAAACGCGTG
CGGAAGTGAAATTTGAAGGCGATACCCTGGTAAACCGCATTGAGCTGAAAGGCATTGACTTTAAAGAGGA
CGGCAATATCCTGGGCCATAAGCTGGAATACAATTTTAACAGCCACAATGTTTACATCACCGCCGATAAA
CAAAAAAATGGCATTAAAGCGAATTTTAAAATTCGCCACAACGTGGAGGATGGCAGCGTGCAGCTGGCTG
ATCACTACCAGCAAAACACTCCAATCGGTGATGGTCCTGTTCTGCTGCCAGACAATCACTATCTGAGCAC
GCAAAGCGTTCTGTCTAAAGATCCGAACGAGAAACGCGATCATATGGTTCTGCTGGAGTTCGTAACCGCA
GCGGGCATCACGCATGGTATGGATGAACTGTACAAATGACCAGGCATCAAATAAAACGAAAGGCTCAGTC
GAAAGACTGGGCCTTTCGTTTTATCTGTTGTTTGTCGGTGAACGCTCTCTACTAGAGTCACACTGGCTCA
CCTTCGGGTGGGCCTTTCTGCGTTTATAGGTCTCAGCTGGGTATGAGACGGCCTGCACTAGACGAACTAG
GCAAGATGCGTCCAATCCGTCTAAACATGGTGACAACGCTGGACAGATGACGTAACACCGAGCCACATCC
TGAAATCGAGGCAGGCTAACCGAAACCGTGACAATGCAAAGAGACAGCCTGACACTAGTGCACTGCAGTA
CATAACCCCTAGGTCTTCCTGAGAGTGACGAAGGCTAAGGTCACTTCTTCGTTTCCTTTATTGGGGTTTC
CGTGTAGCCTTCCCCTGAATAGTGTGGGACGTTTTATGAGAAGCCGTAAGAAATAGCCGAGCGGCCGCGA
TTATCAAAAAGGATCTTCACCTAGATCCTTTTAAATTAAAAATGAAGTTTTAAATCAATCTAAAGTATAT
ATGAGTAAACTTGGTCTGACAGTTACCAATGCTTAATCAGTGAGGCACCTATCTCAGCGATCTGTCTATT
TCGTTCATCCATAGTTGCCTGACTCCCCGTCGTGTAGATAACTACGATACGGGAGGGCTTACCATCTGGC
CCCAGTGCTGCAATGATACCGCGGGACCCACGCTCACCGGCTCCAGATTTATCAGCAATAAACCAGCCAG
CCGGAAGGGCCGAGCGCAGAAGTGGTCCTGCAACTTTATCCGCCTCCATCCAGTCTATTAATTGTTGCCG
GGAAGCTAGAGTAAGTAGTTCGCCAGTTAATAGTTTGCGCAACGTTGTTGCCATTGCTACAGGCATCGTG
GTGTCACGCTCGTCGTTTGGTATGGCTTCATTCAGCTCCGGTTCCCAACGATCAAGGCGAGTTACATGAT
CCCCCATGTTGTGCAAAAAAGCGGTTAGCTCCTTCGGTCCTCCGATCGTTGTCAGAAGTAAGTTGGCCGC
AGTGTTATCACTCATGGTTATGGCAGCACTGCATAATTCTCTTACTGTCATGCCATCCGTAAGATGCTTT
TCTGTGACTGGTGAGTACTCAACCAAGTCATTCTGAGAATAGTGTATGCGGCGACCGAGTTGCTCTTGCC
CGGCGTCAATACGGGATAATACCGCGCCACATAGCAGAACTTTAAAAGTGCTCATCATTGGAAAACGTTC
TTCGGGGCGAAAACTCTCAAGGATCTTACCGCTGTTGAGATCCAGTTCGATGTAACCCACTCGTGCACCC
AACTGATCTTCAGCATCTTTTACTTTCACCAGCGTTTCTGGGTGAGCAAAAACAGGAAGGCAAAATGCCG
CAAAAAAGGGAATAAGGGCGACACGGAAATGTTGAATACTCATACTCTTCCTTTTTCAATATTATTGAAG
CATTTATCAGGGTTATTGTCTCATGAGCGGATACATATTTGAATGTATTTAGAAAAATAAACAAATAGGG
GTTCCGCGCACATTTCCCCGAAAAGTGCCACCTGTCATGACCAAAATCCCTTAACGTGAGTTTTCGTTCC
ACTGAGCGTCAGACCCCGTAGAAAAGATCAAAGGATCTTCTTGAGATCCTTTTTTTCTGCGCGTAATCTG
CTGCTTGCAAACAAAAAAACCACCGCTACCAGCGGTGGTTTGTTTGCCGGATCAAGAGCTACCAACTCTT
TTTCCGAAGGTAACTGGCTTCAGCAGAGCGCAGATACCAAATACTGTTCTTCTAGTGTAGCCGTAGTTAG
GCCACCACTTCAAGAACTCTGTAGCACCGCCTACATACCTCGCTCTGCTAATCCTGTTACCAGTGGCTGC
TGCCAGTGGCGATAAGTCGTGTCTTACCGGGTTGGACTCAAGACGATAGTTACCGGATAAGGCGCAGCGG
TCGGGCTGAACGGGGGGTTCGTGCACACAGCCCAGCTTGGAGCGAACGACCTACACCGAACTGAGATACC
TACAGCGTGAGCTATGAGAAAGCGCCACGCTTCCCGAAGGGAGAAAGGCGGACAGGTATCCGGTAAGCGG
CAGGGTCGGAACAGGAGAGCGCACGAGGGAGCTTCCAGGGGGAAACGCCTGGTATCTTTATAGTCCTGTC
GGGTTTCGCCACCTCTGACTTGAGCGTCGATTTTTGTGATGCTCGTCAGGGGGGCGGAGCCTATGGAAAA
ACGCCAGCAACGCGGCCTTTTTACGGTTCCTGGCCTTTTGCTGGCCTTTTGCTCACATGTTCTTTCCTGC
GTTATCCCCTGATTCTGTGGATAACCGTGCGGCCGCCAATGTCAAAAGATCCTCTCATACCATATTAAGT
AAATTGCCTCCATTTCTTTTTCCTCGGGCAGAGAAACTCGCAGGCAACTTGCTCTCGAAGTGGTCACGT
